>Addgene plasmid #33088 | pCMV-Flag-YAP-S109A | addgene partial sequence | sequence record 42628 | CMV-F
TATTAGCAGAGCTGTTAGTGACCGTCAGAATTGATCTACCATGGTACTACAAAGACGATGACGCCTTTCA
TTGCGGCCGCGAATTCAAGCTTAGCCACCATGGACTACAAAGACGATGACGATAAAGCAAGGCTCGAATC
GGTACCTAAGGATCCCGGGCAGCAGCCGCCGCCTCAACCGGCCCCCCAGGGCCAAGGGCAGCCGCCTTCG
CAGCCCCCGCAGGGGCAGGGCCCGCCGTCCGGACCCGGGCAACCGGCACCCGCGGCGACCCAGGCGGCGC
CGCAGGCACCCCCCGCCGGGCATCAGATCGTGCACGTCCGCGGGGACTCGGAGACCGACCTGGAGGCGCT
CTTCAACGCCGTCATGAACCCCAAGACGGCCAACGTGCCCCAGACCGTGCCCATGAGGCTCCGGAAGCTG
CCCGACTCCTTCTTCAAGCCGCCGGAGCCCAAATCCCACTCCCGACAGGCCGCTACTGATGCAGGCACTG
CAGGAGCCCTGACTCCACAGCATGTTCGAGCTCATTCCTCTCCAGCTTCTCTGCAGTTGGGAGCTGTTTC
TCCTGGGACACTGACCCCCACTGGAGTAGTCTCTGGCCCAGCAGCTACACCCACAGCTCAGCATCTTCGA
CAGTCTTCTTTTGAGATACCTGATGATGTACCTCTGCCAGCAGGTTGGGAGATGGCAAAGACATCTTCTG
GTCAGAGATACTTCTTAAATCACATCGATCAGACAACAACATGGCAGGACCCCAGGAAGGCCATGCTGTC
CCAGATGAACGT
