[The description below was written by a language model from this plasmid's Addgene catalogue record.]
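Description:
pCMV-Flag-YAP-S109A is a mammalian expression plasmid built on a pCMV backbone of roughly 5 kb (excluding the insert). It is propagated in E. coli under ampicillin selection. The record does not state the bacterial origin of replication or the copy number, and no mammalian selection marker is listed, so the plasmid is best suited to transient transfection as far as the record shows.

The payload is YAP (Entrez gene YAP1), the transcriptional co-activator that acts as the main downstream effector of the Hippo pathway. It carries a serine-to-alanine substitution at position 109 and a Flag epitope fused to its N terminus. Expression is driven by the CMV immediate-early promoter, which gives strong constitutive transcription in most mammalian cell lines. The recommended 3′ sequencing primer anneals in an hGH polyadenylation region, suggesting that this signal terminates the transcript, although no feature table is provided to confirm it. The species of the cDNA, the isoform and the cloning sites used are not recorded.

Replacing a serine with alanine removes a potential phosphorylation site. The associated publication concerns inactivation of YAP by the Hippo pathway in cell contact inhibition and tissue growth control. The construct therefore fits use as a phospho-site mutant compared with wild-type YAP and other serine mutants, to test how individual residues contribute to YAP regulation, localisation or activity. The Flag tag allows detection by immunoblotting or immunofluorescence and recovery by immunoprecipitation, and it distinguishes the expressed protein from endogenous YAP.
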