Addgene plasmid #33088: pCMV-Flag-YAP-S109A
Depositing lab: Kunliang Guan. Depositing organization: University of California, San Diego (UCSD). Publication: Inactivation of YAP oncoprotein by the Hippo pathway is involved in cell contact inhibition and tissue growth control. Zhao B, Wei X, Li W, Udan RS, Yang Q, Kim J, Xie J, Ikenoue T, Yu J, Li L, Zheng P, Ye K, Chinnaiyan A, Halder G, Lai ZC, Guan KL. Genes Dev. 2007 Nov 1. 21(21):2747-61. 10.1101/gad.1602907 PubMed 17974916.
Backbone
  Vector backbone: pCMV
  Backbone size w/o insert (bp): 5000
  Vector type: Mammalian Expression
Growth in bacteria
  Bacterial resistance: Ampicillin, 100 μg/mL
  Growth temperature: 37°C
  Growth strain: DH5alpha
  Copy number: Unknown
Gene/Insert
  Gene/Insert name: YAP
  Mutation: S109A
  Entrez Gene: YAP1 (a.k.a. COB1, YAP, YAP-1, YAP2, YAP65, YKI)
  Promoter: CMV
  Tag / fusion protein: Flag (N terminal on insert)
  Cloning method: Restriction Enzyme; 5′ cloning site NA (unknown if destroyed); 3′ cloning site NA (unknown if destroyed)
  Sequencing primers: 5′ CMV-F; 3′ hGH-pA-R
Terms and licenses: Academic/Nonprofit Terms; Industry Terms: Not Available to Industry
How to cite: pCMV-Flag-YAP-S109A was a gift from Kunliang Guan (Addgene plasmid # 33088 ; http://n2t.net/addgene:33088 ; RRID:Addgene_33088)
